>Addgene plasmid #129555 | pBN449 | depositor full sequence | sequence record 248749 | pBN449 sequence 11121 bps
GCAAAAGACCAGGAACCGTAAAAAGGCCGCGTTGCTGGCGTTTTTCCATAGGCTCCGCCCCCCTGACGAG
CATCACAAAAATCGACGCTCAAGTCAGAGGTGGCGAAACCCGACAGGACTATAAAGATACCAGGCGTTTC
CCCCTGGAAGCTCCCTCGTGCGCTCTCCTGTTCCGACCCTGCCGCTTACCGGATACCTGTCCGCCTTTCT
CCCTTCGGGAAGCGTGGCGCTTTCTCATAGCTCACGCTGTAGGTATCTCAGTTCGGTGTAGGTCGTTCGC
TCCAAGCTGGGCTGTGTGCACGAACCCCCCGTTCAGCCCGACCGCTGCGCCTTATCCGGTAACTATCGTC
TTGAGTCCAACCCGGTAAGACACGACTTATCGCCACTGGCAGCAGCCACTGGTAACAGGATTAGCAGAGC
GAGGTATGTAGGCGGTGCTACAGAGTTCTTGAAGTGGTGGCCTAACTACGGCTACACTAGAAGGACAGTA
TTTGGTATCTGCGCTCTGCTGAAGCCAGTTACCTTCGGAAAAAGAGTTGGTAGCTCTTGATCCGGCAAAC
AAACCACCGCTGGTAGCGGTGGTTTTTTTGTTTGCAAGCAGCAGATTACGCGCAGAAAAAAAGGATCTCA
AGAAGATCCTTTGATCTTTTCTACGGGGTCTGACGCTCAGTGGAACGAAAACTCACGTTAAGGGATTTTG
GTCATGAGATTATCAAAAAGGATCTTCACCTAGATCCTTTTAAATTAAAAATGAAGTTTTAAATCAATCT
AAAGTATATATGAGTAAACTTGGTCTGACAGTTACCAATGCTTAATCAGTGAGGCACCTATCTCAGCGAT
CTGTCTATTTCGTTCATCCATAGTTGCCTGACTCCCCGTCGTGTAGATAACTACGATACGGGAGGGCTTA
CCATCTGGCCCCAGTGCTGCAATGATACCGCGAGACCCACGCTCACCGGCTCCAGATTTATCAGCAATAA
ACCAGCCAGCCGGAAGGGCCGAGCGCAGAAGTGGTCCTGCAACTTTATCCGCCTCCATCCAGTCTATTAA
TTGTTGCCGGGAAGCTAGAGTAAGTAGTTCGCCAGTTAATAGTTTGCGCAACGTTGTTGCCATTGCTACA
GGCATCGTGGTGTCACGCTCGTCGTTTGGTATGGCTTCATTCAGCTCCGGTTCCCAACGATCAAGGCGAG
TTACATGATCCCCCATGTTGTGCAAAAAAGCGGTTAGCTCCTTCGGTCCTCCGATCGTTGTCAGAAGTAA
GTTGGCCGCAGTGTTATCACTCATGGTTATGGCAGCACTGCATAATTCTCTTACTGTCATGCCATCCGTA
AGATGCTTTTCTGTGACTGGTGAGTACTCAACCAAGTCATTCTGAGAATAGTGTATGCGGCGACCGAGTT
GCTCTTGCCCGGCGTCAATACGGGATAATACCGCGCCACATAGCAGAACTTTAAAAGTGCTCATCATTGG
AAAACGTTCTTCGGGGCGAAAACTCTCAAGGATCTTACCGCTGTTGAGATCCAGTTCGATGTAACCCACT
CGTGCACCCAACTGATCTTCAGCATCTTTTACTTTCACCAGCGTTTCTGGGTGAGCAAAAACAGGAAGGC
AAAATGCCGCAAAAAAGGGAATAAGGGCGACACGGAAATGTTGAATACTCATACTCTTCCTTTTTCAATA
TTATTGAAGCATTTATCAGGGTTATTGTCTCATGAGCGGATACATATTTGAATGTATTTAGAAAAATAAA
CAAATAGGGGTTCCGCGCACATTTCCCCGAAAAGTGCCACCTGACGTCTAAGAAACCATTATTATCATGA
CATTAACCTATAAAAATAGGCGTATCACGAGGCCCTTTCGTCTCGCGCGTTTCGGTGATGACGGTGAAAA
CCTCTGACACATGCAGCTCCCGGAGACGGTCACAGCTTGTCTGTAAGCGGATGCCGGGAGCAGACAAGCC
CGTCAGGGCGCGTCAGCGGGTGTTGGCGGGTGTCGGGGCTGGCTTAACTATGCGGCATCAGAGCAGATTG
TACTGAGAGTGCACCATATGCGGTGTGAAATACCGCACAGATGCGTAAGGAGAAAATACCGCATCAGGCG
CCATTCGCCATTCAGGCTGCGCAACTGTTGGGAAGGGCGATCGGTGCGGGCCTCTTCGCTATTACGCCAG
CTGGCGAAAGGGGGATGTGCTGCAAGGCGATTAAGTTGGGTAACGCCAGGGTTTTCCCAGTCACGACGTT
GTAAAACGACGGCCAGTGAATTATCAACTATGTATAATAAAGTTGCGGCCCATTAGGTCAGACAAAAATT
TCTGATCTTTAAACCTTATTGATTAAAACTAATTTTTGCCCGACTTTTTTGACACATGCACTAGACGCTT
GTACTCAAAATTTGGAAACCTTGCTCAAATCCACTACTCAGATATGACAGTAGCATCGATAATTGAACCA
TTATCCTGAAATCCCCTTTCCTGTCCCGGTTCATTTTCCAATTTTTTCAACGGTGGAAGAAGGGGCAAAT
TTTATACCAAAACGTCTCCGTTTATGACCCACCCCCTATGCAAAATAAACGGCTCTGGGAGAAATAGTAC
AGAAAACGCGGAGCCTGCTTGATTCCTTCTCCGAGGCGACAAAAAACGCATCATTCGTATTGTAAGATGC
ATGTGTGGCTGGCCTCTTTTGAATTTTACTGGTTTTTTATATTTCTACTAATATTTCGAAAAATTTTGTA
AGTAAATCATTGATTACGTTTACAAAAATTTAGAAACATTTCAAAATGATTACTTCTAAATTAATTATAT
TTACAGGTTAGTTCGAGTTACTTATGACCTTCCAATCCGCCATATCCGCCAAGGACGCTCCAATTAATTT
TTTAGAATTATTTTTTAACACATGTATTATTTTTTAACAATAAATTATTCATGAAATCATCAAATGTATA
TGTTCTACTATAATATTTAGGTCAAACTATAGAAAAGAAATCCTTGTTTTTGGAACAAAGGAGTTCAGAT
CCTGTGCATTTGATCTTGGATCCACATCTTTGGTCCATGGGAAAGCTTGGCACTGATCAAGAAGGATTCT
TCAAATATCTAAAATTGCCGGCTGCCCGTAGAATTCCATCAGTTTTCCAGAGTTTTAGTGAAAATTTGCA
TCCCGTTAGAAACAATCTACACAACGGTAAAAAGGACCCATTATTTTTACCGTACCGTTTTCCTTTATGG
CCCTCTATGCAAAAAATTATAGCGTGGAGGGGCAGTACAGAATAATAAAGTGTGAGAAAAAAAACTGCTC
TGCGAGAAATAGTACAGCAAACGCGGAGCATGCTTGATTCTATCCACTTTGTACAAGAAAGCTGGGTTAA
TACGACTCACTAGTGGGCAGATCTTCGAATGCATCGCGCGCACCGTACGTCTCGAGGAGCCGGCTGTAGC
ATGCGGCCCTTGCTAGCCCATGATTACGCCAAGCTACGGGCGGAGTACTGTCCTCCGAGCGGAGTACTGT
CCTCCGAGCGGAGTACTGTCCTCCGAGCGGAGTACTGTCCTCCGAGCGGAGTACTGTCCTCCGAGCGGAG
ACTCCCTAGCCCATGATTACGCCAAGCTACGGGCGGAGTACTGTCCTCCGAGCGGAGTACTGTCCTCCGA
GCGGAGTACTGTCCTCCGAGCGGAGTACTGTCCTCCGAGCGGAGTACTGTCCTCCGAGCGGAGACTCCCT
AGCCCATGATTACGCCAAGCTACGGGCGGAGTACTGTCCTCCGAGCGGAGTACTGTCCTCCGAGCGGAGT
ACTGTCCTCCGAGCGGAGTACTGTCCTCCGAGCGGAGTACTGTCCTCCGAGCGGAGACTCCCTAGGGGCG
GCCGCACTGACTGGGCCGGCCAAAAATGCATAAGGTTTTGCTGGCACTGTTCTTTATCTTTCTGGCACCA
GCATCCGCACTGGCAGTCTCCGAACCGGCCTGCAGGTCGATTTTTTGCAAATTACGAGCGTTGTAGGGGG
CGGAGCGATAGGTCCTATAGGTTTTGGTATATCATCATTCATTCATTCATTGGTACATTCATTTACCCAC
CTTCCTCTTTCTGAGCTTCTCTGGAGTTCTGTGCTTCCTTTTTCCCTTATCTTTATACTGTAATTTTTAA
CTTTCAGGCATTGATTGGCGCGCCTCTAGAGGATCCCCGGGATTGGCCAAAGGACCCAAAGGTATGTTTC
GAATGATACTAACATAACATAGAACATTTTCAGGAGGACCCTTGGCTAGCGTCGACGGTACCAAAAATGC
CACAATTCGACATTCTCTGTAAGACACCACCAAAAGTCCTCGTCCGTCAATTCGTCGAGCGTTTCGAGCG
TCCATCCGGAGAGAAGATCGCCCTCTGCGCCGCCGAGCTCACCTACCTCTGCTGGATGATCACCCACAAC
GGAACCGCCATCAAGCGTGCCACCTTCATGTCCTACAACACCATCATCTCCAACTCCCTCTCCTTCGACA
TCGTCAACAAGTCCCTCCAATTCAAGTACAAGACCCAAAAGGCCACCATCCTCGAGGCCTCCCTCAAGGT
AAGTTTAAACATATATATACTAACTAACCCTGATTATTTAAATTTTCAGAAGCTCATCCCAGCCTGGGAG
TTCACCATCATCCCATACTACGGACAAAAGCACCAATCCGACATCACCGACATCGTCTCCTCCCTCCAAC
TCCAATTCGAGTCCTCCGAGGAGGCCGACAAGGGAAACTCCCACTCCAAGAAGATGCTCAAGGCCCTCCT
CTCCGAGGGAGAGTCCATCTGGGAGATCACCGAGAAGATCCTCAACTCCTTCGAGTACACCTCCCGTTTC
ACCAAGACCAAGACCCTCTACCAATTCCTCTTCCTCGCCACCTTCATCAACTGCGGACGTTTCTCCGACA
TCAAGAACGTCGACCCAAAGTCCTTCAAGCTCGTCCAAAACAAGTACCTCGGAGTCATCATCCAATGCCT
CGTCACCGAGACCAAGACCTCCGTCTCCCGTCACATCTACTTCTTCTCCGCCCGTGGACGTATCGACCCA
CTCGTCTACCTCGACGAGTTCCTCCGTAACTCCGAGCCAGTCCTCAAGCGTGTCAACCGTACCGGAAACT
CCTCCTCCAACAAGCAAGAGTACCAACTCCTCAAGGACAACCTCGTCCGTTCCTACAACAAGGCCCTCAA
GAAGAACGCCCCATACTCCATCTTCGCCATCAAGAACGGACCAAAGTCCCACATCGGACGTCACCTCATG
ACCTCCTTCCTCTCCATGAAGGTAAGTTTAAACATGATTTTACTAACTAACTAATCTGATTTAAATTTTC
AGGGACTCACCGAGCTCACCAACGTCGTCGGAAACTGGTCCGACAAGCGTGCCTCCGCCGTCGCCCGTAC
CACCTACACCCACCAAATCACCGCCATCCCAGACCACTACTTCGCCCTCGTCTCCCGTTACTACGCCTAC
GACCCAATCTCCAAGGAGATGATCGCCCTCAAGGACGAGACCAACCCAATCGAGGAGTGGCAACACATCG
AGCAACTCAAGGGATCCGCCGAGGGATCCATCCGTTACCCAGCCTGGAACGGAATCATCTCCCAAGAGGT
CCTCGACTACCTCTCCTCCTACATCAACCGTCGTATCTAACGCGTGCTGTCTCATCCTACTTTCACCTAG
TTAACTGCTTGTCTTAAAATCTATGCTTCTCTTTAGTATCTAAAATTTTCCTAGAAGCTTACAAGTATAT
AAATGGTCTCTTCTCAATAAAGGTTGTATATTTATTCATCTTATTGAATCTGCCATTTCCTCGTTTTTGC
GAGTTTATATACCTTCCAATTTTCTTTCTATTGTATTTTCAACTTCTAATTTTAATTCAGGGAAACTGCT
TCAACGCATCATGGTGTCGAAGGGAGAAGAGGATAACATGGCTTCACTCCCAGCTACACACGAACTCCAC
ATCTTCGGATCGATCAACGGAGTGGATTTCGATATGGTCGGACAAGGTAAGTTTAAACATATATATACTA
ACTAACCCTGATTATTTAAATTTTCAGGAACTGGAAACCCAAACGATGGATACGAGGAACTCAACCTCAA
GTCGACAAAGGGAGATCTGCAATTCTCGCCATGGATTCTCGTGCCACACATCGGATACGGATTCCACCAA
TACCTCCCATACCCAGGTAAGTTTAAACTGAGTTCTACTAACTAACGAGTAATATTTAAATTTTCAGATG
GAATGTCACCATTCCAAGCTGCCATGGTGGATGGATCGGGATACCAAGTTCACCGAACAATGCAATTCGA
GGATGGAGCCTCGCTCACAGTGAACTACCGATACACATACGAGGGATCGCACATCAAGGTAAGTTTAAAC
AGTTCGGTACTAACTAACCATACATATTTAAATTTTCAGGGAGAGGCTCAAGTTAAGGGAACAGGATTCC
CAGCTGATGGACCAGTGATGACAAACTCACTCACAGCTGCTGATTGGTGCCGATCGAAAAAGACATACCC
AAATGATAAGACAATCATCTCGACATTCAAGTGGTCGTACACTACTGGAAACGGAAAGCGATACCGATCG
ACAGCCCGAACAACATACACATTCGCTAAGCCAATGGCCGCCAACTACCTCAAGGTAAGTTTAAACATGA
TTTTACTAACTAACTAATCTGATTTAAATTTTCAGAATCAACCAATGTACGTGTTCCGAAAGACAGAACT
CAAGCACTCAAAGACAGAGCTGAACTTCAAAGAGTGGCAAAAGGCCTTCACAGATGTGATGGGAATGGAT
GAACTCTACAAGTAACGCGTATGTATCTGCATATCCTTCAAATGTTGTCCATATTGTATCAGTAAATTAT
AATGCCCCCTTTTTATATATTCTCCTTATCATGTAAATGTTCTATTGATTTTTTGCTGGTGTAAAACGTT
TTTATAGTAAATCCTCTCCACAGTGAATTTGTTAAATTGTATCAAAACAAGACATTGATTAAATTTGTTC
GAGACTTGTGGATTGTAAAATATTTTGCAGAAAATGGCAATATTCATTTAGAAACATTACTTCCATAATA
GGAAAAACTATTTATGAGTTTTCATGTGCCTATGCAAGTTCCCACTCTGTGTGAATTTCATCATACAAAT
TGAGCAAACATAAGGTTTATGTCCAGTATGGGTTCTCAGATGTTTTGTAAGAGTTGAGCTGTCGGTGAAT
GCCTTCTCACATTGAGCACATGGATACGGTCTCTCTCCAGTGTGTGTTCTGAAATAATGAAAAATAGTCT
TGCAATATGTTTCTACTATTCGAGAAAAAATGTAATTTTTTTTCTTATGGTAACCCGGCTTTCCCCGGGC
CTAGTTCTAGACATTCTCTAATGAAAAAATCTTTCAGTTGAAATTGAAAATGAGTTAAAGTTGGAGTTTT
TATTGAAAACAGATTTCCGTGTGATTAGTGTTTTTAGCGAGTGTGACAGGACAGCGAAAAAATATAGAAA
CAAGGGGGGAACTGAAAAGCTTAGGAATGCATTGAACATGAGAAGGGGAAGGGGAAGGAACAAACTAGAC
AGGAATTATTGGAATTTAATCACATTTGGAGTTTTTTTTCTATTCGACAGAATAATTATCCAGAACATTT
TTGTATTAAATATTTATGCATCATATGAGTAGTCGGCTTTGTTGTGCATGACGAGTTTGTTATCGACGAA
ATAGAAGCTGTCAGAACGAGTCTCGTTTGGATTGTTGATCATGTCGTCCACTGAAAAAGAGATTAGTCTT
TTGAATTGTACTTTTTAGAATAATGACTCACTGAGTTGTTGAGAGAGTTGAGGGAACTCATAGATATGTT
CACAGTTGTTTCGTGAATTCGGAATACAGAATCCGAATTCAAAGTCAAAACACTTCAGAAGGCGATCTTT
GAAGAAGTGACGTTCGATCATTCGGAAATGATGGATTGGGATGTCTCCTACTTTGAATTCCACAGTTGCT
CCGACCGTTTTGAGTTTCAAAAAGTTTGGAGCAAATCTATAACGCACGTATCTTGCCGACTCCTGTGGCG
ACTCATCATTCTCCTGATCGTTCTCCGGTTTGGCGATCTCGAAAAGCACTTGCTCAGTGTCCAGATCACG
GATTTGGAACTTGGTGAACTCGATGTTATAGATGTTCGCAGATGGGGAGCATAAGAATCCTAAATTTATG
TTTTAAACTGAAATCCAAAGGGAGCAAGATACCTTGAGTGATTCCCGGAAGTGCTAAAACGTCGTTCGGA
GTGATTTGAGCTTTCTTCGCAAGCTCCGATTCCGTTGTGATTCCTTGTTCGGTGCTTGGTGGTGGCCGTG
GCATCTGGAAATATGGAAAAGTTCAACAAAAAGAAAAGAGAAAAGAATGAAATCGGATATCAAGAGTTAG
TTGAGCGGTTTCTCTAGTTTTCTGAGTCTCACCTGCGACGGGAAGGTCGCCGAGCCGGGTGGAATCGATC
GTTGTTGCTCGGCTTTCATATCGGTTTGGTTGGAAGCGGCTGAAAACGGAAAGAAGTGGAAGAAGGAAAA
GAGTGTGGTGTGACAGGAAAATGGTAATTAGAGGGTGCCAAATAACCAGCTATATTTTGTTTTTTTTTGA
AAACATTTTTAAAAAGAAAAATACGATAATGATATCAGATGGATTTCCGGAAAACTGGTATGAAAAATTT
CAACCTTTTTGAGTACATGTAATCAAAATACACTTTGTAAATTATCATTTTTATTGAAACTCCACCATTT
TTCTATTTATAACGCTAATAATTTGAAAAAGAAACCTATTGCGAACCGCGGGGTGAATCCCAAAAACGAA
TGCGTTTTGGTGGAGTGATTGATTCGAATCGAAGAAGAAAAAGAAGAAGACGTGGAATAGAGAGCTCACT
CTTAACCGAGCAGCACACACCGACAGAAAAAAAAATGAAATGAATGAGGGTCTTCTTCTTCTTCTTCTTC
GAATGATTGACAGAAATGGGAAAAAGAGGAAGATTGAGAAGGGAAAAAGGAAGGAGAAAAGAAGCAGAAG
AAGACGTCAGAGAGGAGAGGAACGAGCGGAAAAGCAGCGGGCGCAAGTCATAGAAGTAGCAGAGCTGGGG
AGAAGAAGACACTATCCAAGAAAGGAATGACGAGAGAGTATGCAAAGGGGTATAGGGTGCAGACAGAATA
GGAACAGAATAACAGATGATGAGCCAAGAAGAGTTGAAAAGGGCGATGAATTTGTCATGTAACTTAATTT
GGGTCAATTTGAGCATGATGAATTGAAATCATCCCTTGTTGGGAGTTAATAACCGGTTTGTTATCAGAAA
CCCTGTAATAGAAGGGCGCCCTAACTTTGAGCCAATTCATCCCGGTTTCTGTCAAATATATCAAAAAGTG
GTCAACTGACAAATTGTTTTTGATATTATAATAAACATTTTATCCGTTAACAATTTTCGAATACTTTTTA
CAAGGACTTGGATAAATTGGCTCAAAGAGCCTGCTTTTTTGTACAAACTTGAATTCAAAAACGCAGAACT
CGTACTGTTGGATGCCTGTGTAGCGGTCCTCTATTGATTTTTGCTATTTTTTGATAATTTTACTGTAAAT
TATGAGTTATTCCAATTAACATTCCTAGCTAAATGTAAGTTAGCGACCAATTTTTTAGCAACCCCATTTT
ATGACTTTTCAGAATATCGCCTACTGGGTCAACGACACTTGTTTGGAACTAAGGGTCTTCCCAATTTTTT
TTAAATCTTCATAGGCTTGACAGAATCAGGGTTCTTCAAGCAGCTTTGAGAGGGAATCAATTGCAACATT
TGATGTTAAATTTATATTTTTTATAGTTCTCTGGTGAAATGGGGACCACCGCAAAGCCCCTTTTATGTTT
TTAACTTGAATAAAATCTTGTATTAAATTGTGATTTATAGATCTGTATGGGTAATTTGAAGGAAAAGAAA
GGGAGCTCCCAAAAGTGCCTTACAGATCCAGGCCCAATAAATGTAAACTATTGGGCAGTAGTATGGCAAA
AATCGTGCGGAATTTGAAAAACCTAGAATTAAAATAAATATTCAACACAAATGTTCGAGATATTTTAAGT
TCGGAGTGTATATCTAGAACATATTGTACAAGTAGGTCTACGGGATCGTCTACGGGAAAATTTGATTTCC
TCGAAGATGTATTTAATGAATTCTCTAATGTTGCAGGTCTTTGTATTTGACAGAATGTTGGTTTTTGAAA
CTTATTCGCCATAATTGCTTGGCTACTACATGTCTCATGCCATTGACACTATCCTGTACTCGAAATTTGT
TAAGTAACTACCCACCGTCCACTTATGACGAGAGGGTCAATTAAGGTCACTCCACAAAAGTAAATTTGAA
AACACATGAGAAAAAGTGATCTGAATTCCCTTGAAGTGGCTAAAACAAAGCAGATGAGGGATACGACGTA
TGCGACTACTGAGAGATAAGGTCGAAACTTGATAAGGATGCTGCTTACCTGCTTAGCAAGTTTCTTCGCA
CAGGAGAAAGTGACAAGCTAAACTATCAAATTCATCTAAAACCTCAAAAAATTATTTTGGATGAAATAAT
GTTTTATTTTGAGCAACGCATAAGGCAAAGAATAAATTAAAGGCGATCCGCTTAGCGGCGAGTTCCGTCC
TCGAAGAAGATTCCTCCATCGATGGCGCAGTACTTTGGACAGATTCCACGCTCTCCTGGGGTTCCTGGTG
GTCCGACTGGTCCTGGCTGTCCTGGGTTTCCGTCGGCTCCTGGCTTGCCGTCTGGTCCTGGTGGTCCCTT
TGGTCCAGGTTGTCCTGAAAGATGTGGTGATTAGATATGGATTGAAAAACTATGAAATGATTACCTGGGG
TTCCGTCGTTTCCTGGTTGTCCGGATGGTCCTGGTGGTCCGACTGGTCCTGGCTCTCCGGTGGATCCTGG
CTCTCCCTTTTGGACTGGCTCGCAGACAGCTGGAAGTCCCTCCAACTTTCTATACAAAGTTGATAGCTTG
GCGTAATCATGGTCATAGCTGTTTCCTGTGTGAAATTGTTATCCGCTGGTATCAGCTCACTCAAAGGCGG
TAATACGGTTATCCACAGAATCAGGGGATAACGCAGGAAAGAACATGTGAGCAAAAGGCCA
Features (pLannotate 1.2.2; 18 found; start..end, strand, type, name):
     43..631     -  rep_origin     ori: high-copy-number ColE1/pMB1/pBR322/pUC origin of replication
    802..1662    -  CDS            AmpR: β-lactamase; bla; confers resistance to ampicillin, carbenicillin, and related antibiotics
   1663..1767    -  promoter       AmpR promoter: bla
   1862..1897    +  CDS            rop (fragment): Rop protein, which maintains plasmids at low copy number; rop
   1999..2098    +  misc_feature   bom (fragment): basis of mobility region from pBR322
   2104..2261    -  CDS            lacZα (fragment): LacZα fragment of β-galactosidase; lacZ fragment
   3334..3354    +  protein_bind   attB2: mutant version of attB; core recombination site for the Gateway® BP reaction BP Clonase™
   3471..3565    +  protein_bind   5X UAS: five tandem copies of the "ScaI site" 17-mer CGGAGTACTGTCCTCCG, an upstream activating sequence (UAS) that efficiently binds yeast Gal4 (Webster et al., 1988; Pfeiffer et al., 2010) GAL4
   3604..3698    +  protein_bind   5X UAS: five tandem copies of the "ScaI site" 17-mer CGGAGTACTGTCCTCCG, an upstream activating sequence (UAS) that efficiently binds yeast Gal4 (Webster et al., 1988; Pfeiffer et al., 2010) GAL4
   3737..3831    +  protein_bind   5X UAS: five tandem copies of the "ScaI site" 17-mer CGGAGTACTGTCCTCCG, an upstream activating sequence (UAS) that efficiently binds yeast Gal4 (Webster et al., 1988; Pfeiffer et al., 2010) GAL4
   4154..4171    -  misc_feature   MCS (fragment): pUC18/19 multiple cloning site
   4267..5637    +  CDS            FLP1: FLP_YEAST - Experimental evidence at protein level: Swiss-Prot protein existence level 1. Part of the plasmid amplification system, which corrects any decrease in copy number caused by a rare missegregation event. Catalyzes the recombination between the large inverted repetitions of the 2-micron plasmid during plasmid replication. This recombination event changes the direction of one of the two replication forks in the bidirectionally replicating molecule, effectively resulting in multiple rounds of replication from a single initiation event. Binds specifically to the FLP recognition target (F
   5891..6802    +  CDS            mNeonGreen: mNeonGreen is a basic (constitutively fluorescent) green/yellow fluorescent protein published in 2013, derived from Branchiostoma lanceolatum. It is reported to be a very rapidly-maturing monomer with moderate acid sensitivity.
   7647..8489    -  CDS            unc-119: UN119_CAEEL - Experimental evidence at protein level: Swiss-Prot protein existence level 1. Myristoyl-binding protein that acts as a cargo adapter: specifically binds the myristoyl moiety of a subset of N-terminally myristoylated proteins and is required for their localization. Plays a key role in ciliary membrane localization of proteins. Required for the establishment or function of the nervous system. From Caenorhabditis elegans.
   8600..8617    +  misc_feature   P element 5' end (fragment): No description available
   9481..9501    -  protein_bind   attB1: mutant version of attB; core recombination site for the Gateway® BP reaction BP Clonase™
  10625..10792   -  CDS            col-34 (fragment): COL34_CAEEL - Also known as ram-4. Experimental evidence at transcript level: Swiss-Prot protein existence level 2. Nematode cuticles are composed largely of collagen-like proteins. The cuticle functions both as an exoskeleton and as a barrier to protect the worm from its environment. From Caenorhabditis elegans.
  11042..11116   -  rep_origin     RSF ori (fragment): Plasmids containing the RSF 1030 origin of replication can be propagated in E. coli cells that contain additional plasmids with compatible origins.
