>Addgene plasmid #129555 | pBN449 | addgene full sequence | sequence record 257130 | Addgene NGS Result
GCAAAAGACCAGGAACCGTAAAAAGGCCGCGTTGCTGGCGTTTTTCCATAGGCTCCGCCCCCCTGACGAG
CATCACAAAAATCGACGCTCAAGTCAGAGGTGGCGAAACCCGACAGGACTATAAAGATACCAGGCGTTTC
CCCCTGGAAGCTCCCTCGTGCGCTCTCCTGTTCCGACCCTGCCGCTTACCGGATACCTGTCCGCCTTTCT
CCCTTCGGGAAGCGTGGCGCTTTCTCATAGCTCACGCTGTAGGTATCTCAGTTCGGTGTAGGTCGTTCGC
TCCAAGCTGGGCTGTGTGCACGAACCCCCCGTTCAGCCCGACCGCTGCGCCTTATCCGGTAACTATCGTC
TTGAGTCCAACCCGGTAAGACACGACTTATCGCCACTGGCAGCAGCCACTGGTAACAGGATTAGCAGAGC
GAGGTATGTAGGCGGTGCTACAGAGTTCTTGAAGTGGTGGCCTAACTACGGCTACACTAGAAGAACAGTA
TTTGGTATCTGCGCTCTGCTGAAGCCAGTTACCTTCGGAAAAAGAGTTGGTAGCTCTTGATCCGGCAAAC
AAACCACCGCTGGTAGCGGTGGTTTTTTTGTTTGCAAGCAGCAGATTACGCGCAGAAAAAAAGGATCTCA
AGAAGATCCTTTGATCTTTTCTACGGGGTCTGACGCTCAGTGGAACGAAAACTCACGTTAAGGGATTTTG
GTCATGAGATTATCAAAAAGGATCTTCACCTAGATCCTTTTAAATTAAAAATGAAGTTTTAAATCAATCT
AAAGTATATATGAGTAAACTTGGTCTGACAGTTACCAATGCTTAATCAGTGAGGCACCTATCTCAGCGAT
CTGTCTATTTCGTTCATCCATAGTTGCCTGACTCCCCGTCGTGTAGATAACTACGATACGGGAGGGCTTA
CCATCTGACCCCAGTGCTGCAATGATACCGCGAGACCCACGCTCACCGGCTCCAGATTTATCAGCAATAA
ACCAGCCAGCCGGAAGGGCCGAGCGCAGAAGTGGTCCTGCAACTTTATCCGCCTCCATCCAGTCTATTAA
TTGTTGCCGGGAAGCTAGAGTAAGTAGTTCGCCAGTTAATAGTTTGCGCAACGTTGTTGCCATTGCTACA
GGCATCGTGGTGTCACGCTCGTCGTTTGGTATGGCTTCATTCAGCTCCGGTTCCCAACGATCAAGGCGAG
TTACATGATCCCCCATGTTGTGCAAAAAAGCGGTTAGCTCCTTCGGTCCTCCGATCGTTGTCAGAAGTAA
GTTGGCCGCAGTGTTATCACTCATGGTTATGGCAGCACTGCATAATTCTCTTACTGTCATGCCATCCGTA
AGATGCTTTTCTGTGACTGGTGAGTACTCAACCAAGTCATTCTGAGAATAGTGTATGCGGCGACCGAGTT
GCTCTTGCCCGGCGTCAATACGGGATAATACCGCGCCACATAGCAGAACTTTAAAAGTGCTCATCATTGG
AAAACGTTCTTCGGGGCGAAAACTCTCAAGGATCTTACCGCTGTTGAGATCCAGTTCGATGTAACCCACT
CGTGCACCCAACTGATCTTCAGCATCTTTTACTTTCACCAGCGTTTCTGGGTGAGCAAAAACAGGAAGGC
AAAATGCCGCAAAAAAGGGAATAAGGGCGACACGGAAATGTTGAATACTCATACTCTTCCTTTTTCAATA
TTATTGAAGCATTTATCAGGGTTATTGTCTCATGAGCGGATACATATTTGAATGTATTTAGAAAAATAAA
CAAATAGGGGTTCCGCGCACATTTCCCCGAAAAGTGCCACCTGACGTCTAAGAAACCATTATTATCATGA
CATTAACCTATAAAAATAGGCGTATCACGAGGCCCTTTCGTCTCGCGCGTTTCGGTGATGACGGTGAAAA
CCTCTGACACATGCAGCTCCCGGAGACGGTCACAGCTTGTCTGTAAGCGGATGCCGGGAGCAGACAAGCC
CGTCAGGGCGCGTCAGCGGGTGTTGGCGGGTGTCGGGGCTGGCTTAACTATGCGGCATCAGAGCAGATTG
CACTGAGAGTGCACCATATGCGGTGTGAAATACCGCACAGATGCGTAAGGAGAAAATACCGCATCAGGCG
CCATTCGCCATTCAGGCTGCGCAACTGTTGGGAAGGGCGATCGGTGCGGGCCTCTTCGCTATTACGCCAG
CTGGCGAAAGGGGGATGTGCTGCAAGGCGATTAAGTTGGGTAACGCCAGGGTTTTCCCAGTCACGACGTT
GTAAAACGACGGCCAGTGAATTATCAACTATGTATAATAAAGTTGGGCCCATTAGGTCAGACAAAAATTT
CTGATCTTTAAACCTTATTGATTAAAACTAATTTTTGCCCGACTTTTTTGACACATGCACTAGACGCTTG
TACTCAAAATTTGGAAACCTTGCTCAAATCCACTACTCAGATATGACAGTAGCATCGATAATTGAACCAT
TATCCTGAAATCCCCTTTCCTGTCCCGGTTCATTTTCCAATTTTTTCAACGGTGGAAGAAGGGGCAAATT
TTATACCAAAACGTCTCCGTTTATGACCCACCCCCTATGCAAAATAAACGGCTCTGGGAGAAATAGTACA
GAAAACGCGGAGCCTGCTTGATTCCTTCTCCGAGGCGACAAAAAACGCATCATTCGTATTGTAAGATGCA
TGTGTGGCTGGCCTCTTTTGAATTTTACTGGTTTTTTATATTTCTACTAATATTTCGAAAAATTTTGTAA
GTAAATCATTGATTACGTTTACAAAAATTTAGAAACATTTCAAAATGATTACTTCTAAATTAATTATATT
TACAGGTTAGTTCGAGTTACTTATGACCTTCCAATCCGCCATATCCGCCAAGGACGCTCCAATTAATTTT
TTAGAATTATTTTTTAACACATGTATTATTTTTTAACAATAAATTATTCATGAAATCATCAAATGTATAT
GTTCTACTATAATATTTAGGTCAAACTATAGAAAAGAAATCCTTGTTTTTGGAACAAAGGAGTTCAGATC
CTGTGCATTTGATCTTGGATCCACATCTTTGGTCCATGGGAAAGCTTGGCACTGATCAAGAAGGATTCTT
CAAATATCTAAAATTGCCGGCTGCCCGTAGAATTCCATCAGTTTTCCAGAGTTTTAGTGAAAATTTGCAT
CCCGTTAGAAACAATCTACACAACGGTAAAAAGGACCCATTATTTTTACCGTACCGTTTTCCTTTATGGC
CCTCTATGCAAAAAATTATAGCGTGGAGGGGCAGTACAGAATAATAAAGTGTGAGAAAAAAAACTGCTCT
GCGAGAAATAGTACAGCAAACGCGGAGCATGCTTGATTCTATCCACTTTGTACAAGAAAGCTGGGTTAAT
ACGACTCACTAGTGGGCAGATCTTCGAATGCATCGCGCGCACCGTACGTCTCGAGGAGCCGGCTGTAGCA
TGCGGCCCTTGCTAGCCCATGATTACGCCAAGCTACGGGCGGAGTACTGTCCTCCGAGCGGAGTACTGTC
CTCCGAGCGGAGTACTGTCCTCCGAGCGGAGTACTGTCCTCCGAGCGGAGTACTGTCCTCCGAGCGGAGA
CTCCCTAGCCCATGATTACGCCAAGCTACGGGCGGAGTACTGTCCTCCGAGCGGAGTACTGTCCTCCGAG
CGGAGTACTGTCCTCCGAGCGGAGTACTGTCCTCCGAGCGGAGTACTGTCCTCCGAGCGGAGACTCCCTA
GCCCATGATTACGCCAAGCTACGGGCGGAGTACTGTCCTCCGAGCGGAGTACTGTCCTCCGAGCGGAGTA
CTGTCCTCCGAGCGGAGTACTGTCCTCCGAGCGGAGTACTGTCCTCCGAGCGGAGACTCCCTAGGGGCGG
CCGCACTGACTGGGCCGGCCAAAAATGCATAAGGTTTTGCTGGCACTGTTCTTTATCTTTCTGGCACCAG
CATCCGCACTGGCAGTCTCCGAACCGGCCTGCAGGTCGATTTTTTGCAAATTACGAGCGTTGTAGGGGGC
GGAGCGATAGGTCCTATAGGTTTTGGTATATCATCATTCATTCATTCATTGGTACATTCATTTACCCACC
TTCCTCTTTCTGAGCTTCTCTGGAGTTCTGTGCTTCCTTTTTCCCTTATCTTTATACTGTAATTTTTAAC
TTTCAGGCATTGATTGGCGCGCCTCTAGAGGATCCCCGGGATTGGCCAAAGGACCCAAAGGTATGTTTCG
AATGATACTAACATAACATAGAACATTTTCAGGAGGACCCTTGGCTAGCGTCGACGGTACCAAAAATGCC
ACAATTCGACATTCTCTGTAAGACACCACCAAAAGTCCTCGTCCGTCAATTCGTCGAGCGTTTCGAGCGT
CCATCCGGAGAGAAGATCGCCCTCTGCGCCGCCGAGCTCACCTACCTCTGCTGGATGATCACCCACAACG
GAACCGCCATCAAGCGTGCCACCTTCATGTCCTACAACACCATCATCTCCAACTCCCTCTCCTTCGACAT
CGTCAACAAGTCCCTCCAATTCAAGTACAAGACCCAAAAGGCCACCATCCTCGAGGCCTCCCTCAAGGTA
AGTTTAAACATATATATACTAACTAACCCTGATTATTTAAATTTTCAGAAGCTCATCCCAGCCTGGGAGT
TCACCATCATCCCATACTACGGACAAAAGCACCAATCCGACATCACCGACATCGTCTCCTCCCTCCAACT
CCAATTCGAGTCCTCCGAGGAGGCCGACAAGGGAAACTCCCACTCCAAGAAGATGCTCAAGGCCCTCCTC
TCCGAGGGAGAGTCCATCTGGGAGATCACCGAGAAGATCCTCAACTCCTTCGAGTACACCTCCCGTTTCA
CCAAGACCAAGACCCTCTACCAATTCCTCTTCCTCGCCACCTTCATCAACTGCGGACGTTTCTCCGACAT
CAAGAACGTCGACCCAAAGTCCTTCAAGCTCGTCCAAAACAAGTACCTCGGAGTCATCATCCAATGCCTC
GTCACCGAGACCAAGACCTCCGTCTCCCGTCACATCTACTTCTTCTCCGCCCGTGGACGTATCGACCCAC
TCGTCTACCTCGACGAGTTCCTCCGTAACTCCGAGCCAGTCCTCAAGCGTGTCAACCGTACCGGAAACTC
CTCCTCCAACAAGCAAGAGTACCAACTCCTCAAGGACAACCTCGTCCGTTCCTACAACAAGGCCCTCAAG
AAGAACGCCCCATACTCCATCTTCGCCATCAAGAACGGACCAAAGTCCCACATCGGACGTCACCTCATGA
CCTCCTTCCTCTCCATGAAGGTAAGTTTAAACATGATTTTACTAACTAACTAATCTGATTTAAATTTTCA
GGGACTCACCGAGCTCACCAACGTCGTCGGAAACTGGTCCGACAAGCGTGCCTCCGCCGTCGCCCGTACC
ACCTACACCCACCAAATCACCGCCATCCCAGACCACTACTTCGCCCTCGTCTCCCGTTACTACGCCTACG
ACCCAATCTCCAAGGAGATGATCGCCCTCAAGGACGAGACCAACCCAATCGAGGAGTGGCAACACATCGA
GCAACTCAAGGGATCCGCCGAGGGATCCATCCGTTACCCAGCCTGGAACGGAATCATCTCCCAAGAGGTC
CTCGACTACCTCTCCTCCTACATCAACCGTCGTATCTAACGCGTGCTGTCTCATCCTACTTTCACCTAGT
TAACTGCTTGTCTTAAAATCTATGCTTCTCTTTAGTATCTAAAATTTTCCTAGAAGCTTACAAGTATATA
AATGGTCTCTTCTCAATAAAGGTTGTATATTTATTCATCTTATTGAATCTGCCATTTCCTCGTTTTTGCG
AGTTTATATACCTTCCAATTTTCTTTCTATTGTATTTTCAACTTCTAATTTTAATTCAGGGAAACTGCTT
CAACGCATCATGGTGTCGAAGGGAGAAGAGGATAACATGGCTTCACTCCCAGCTACACACGAACTCCACA
TCTTCGGATCGATCAACGGAGTGGATTTCGATATGGTCGGACAAGGTAAGTTTAAACATATATATACTAA
CTAACCCTGATTATTTAAATTTTCAGGAACTGGAAACCCAAACGATGGATACGAGGAACTCAACCTCAAG
TCGACAAAGGGAGATCTGCAATTCTCGCCATGGATTCTCGTGCCACACATCGGATACGGATTCCACCAAT
ACCTCCCATACCCAGGTAAGTTTAAACTGAGTTCTACTAACTAACGAGTAATATTTAAATTTTCAGATGG
AATGTCACCATTCCAAGCTGCCATGGTGGATGGATCGGGATACCAAGTTCACCGAACAATGCAATTCGAG
GATGGAGCCTCGCTCACAGTGAACTACCGATACACATACGAGGGATCGCACATCAAGGTAAGTTTAAACA
GTTCGGTACTAACTAACCATACATATTTAAATTTTCAGGGAGAGGCTCAAGTTAAGGGAACAGGATTCCC
AGCTGATGGACCAGTGATGACAAACTCACTCACAGCTGCTGATTGGTGCCGATCGAAAAAGACATACCCA
AATGATAAGACAATCATCTCGACATTCAAGTGGTCGTACACTACTGGAAACGGAAAGCGATACCGATCGA
CAGCCCGAACAACATACACATTCGCTAAGCCAATGGCCGCCAACTACCTCAAGGTAAGTTTAAACATGAT
TTTACTAACTAACTAATCTGATTTAAATTTTCAGAATCAACCAATGTACGTGTTCCGAAAGACAGAACTC
AAGCACTCAAAGACAGAGCTGAACTTCAAAGAGTGGCAAAAGGCCTTCACAGATGTGATGGGAATGGATG
AACTCTACAAGTAACGCGTATGTATCTGCATATCCTTCAAATGTTGTCCATATTGTATCAGTAAATTATA
ATGCCCCCTTTTTATATATTCTCCTTATCATGTAAATGTTCTATTGATTTTTTGCTGGTGTAAAACGTTT
TTATAGTAAATCCTCTCCACAGTGAATTTGTTAAATTGTATCAAAACAAGACATTGATTAAATTTGTTCG
AGACTTGTGGATTGTAAAATATTTTGCAGAAAATGGCAATATTCATTTAGAAACATTACTTCCATAATAG
GAAAAACTATTTATGAGTTTTCATGTGCCTATGCAAGTTCCCACTCTGTGTGAATTTCATCATACAAATT
GAGCAAACATAAGGTTTATGTCCAGTATGGGTTCTCAGATGTTTTGTAAGAGTTGAGCTGTCGGTGAATG
CCTTCTCACATTGAGCACATGGATACGGTCTCTCTCCAGTGTGTGTTCTGAAATAATGAAAAATAGTCTT
GCAATATGTTTCTACTATTCGAGAAAAAATGTAATTTTTTTTCTTATGGTAACCCGGCTTTCCCCGGGCC
TAGTTCTAGACATTCTCTAATGAAAAAATCTTTCAGTTGAAATTGAAAATGAGTTAAAGTTGGAGTTTTT
ATTGAAAACAGATTTCCGTGTGATTAGTGTTTTTAGCGAGTGTGACAGGACAGCGAAAAAATATAGAAAC
AAGGGGGGAACTGAAAAGCTTAGGAATGCATTGAACATGAGAAGGGGAAGGGGAAGGAACAAACTAGACA
GGAATTATTGGAATTTAATCACATTTGGAGTTTTTTTTCTATTCGACAGAATAATTATCCAGAACATTTT
TGTATTAAATATTTATGCATCATATGAGTAGTCGGCTTTGTTGTGCATGACGAGTTTGTTATCGACGAAA
TAGAAGCTGTCAGAACGAGTCTCGTTTGGATTGTTGATCATGTCGTCCACTGAAAAAGAGATTAGTCTTT
TGAATTGTACTTTTTAGAATAATGACTCACTGAGTTGTTGAGAGAGTTGAGGGAACTCATAGATATGTTC
ACAGTTGTTTCGTGAATTCGGAATACAGAATCCGAATTCAAAGTCAAAACACTTCAGAAGGCGATCTTTG
AAGAAGTGACGTTCGATCATTCGGAAATGATGGATTGGGATGTCTCCTACTTTGAATTCCACAGTTGCTC
CGACCGTTTTGAGTTTCAAAAAGTTTGGAGCAAATCTATAACGCACGTATCTTGCCGACTCCTGTGGCGA
CTCATCATTCTCCTGATCGTTCTCCGGTTTGGCGATCTCGAAAAGCACTTGCTCAGTGTCCAGATCACGG
ATTTGGAACTTGGTGAACTCGATGTTATAGATGTTCGCAGATGGGGAGCATAAGAATCCTAAATTTATGT
TTTAAACTGAAATCCAAAGGGAGCAAGATACCTTGAGTGATTCCCGGAAGTGCTAAAACGTCGTTCGGAG
TGATTTGAGCTTTCTTCGCAAGCTCCGATTCCGTTGTGATTCCTTGTTCGGTGCTTGGTGGTGGCCGTGG
CATCTGGAAATATGGAAAAGTTCAACAAAAAGAAAAGAGAAAAGAATGAAATCGGATATCAAGAGTTAGT
TGAGCGGTTTCTCTAGTTTTCTGAGTCTCACCTGCGACGGGAAGGTCGCCGAGCCGGGTGGAATCGATCG
TTGTTGCTCGGCTTTCATATCGGTTTGGTTGGAAGCGGCTGAAAACGGAAAGAAGTGGAAGAAGGAAAAG
AGTGTGGTGTGACAGGAAAATGGTAATTAGAGGGTGCCAAATAACCAGCTATATTTTGTTTTTTTTTGAA
AACATTTTTAAAAAGAAAAATACGATAATGATATCAGATGGATTTCCGGAAAACTGGTATGAAAAATTTC
AACCTTTTTGAGTACATGTAATCAAAATACACTTTGTAAATTATCATTTTTATTGAAACTCCACCATTTT
TCTATTTATAACGCTAATAATTTGAAAAAGAAACCTATTGCGAACCGCGGGGTGAATCCCAAAAACGAAT
GCGTTTTGGTGGAGTGATTGATTCGAATCGAAGAAGAAAAAGAAGAAGACGTGGAATAGAGAGCTCACTC
TTAACCGAGCAGCACACACCGACAGAAAAAAAAATGAAATGAATGAGGGTCTTCTTCTTCTTCTTCTTCG
AATGATTGACAGAAATGGGAAAAAGAGGAAGATTGAGAAGGGAAAAAGGAAGGAGAAAAGAAGCAGAAGA
AGACGTCAGAGAGGAGAGGAACGAGCGGAAAAGCAGCGGGCGCAAGTCATAGAAGTAGCAGAGCTGGGGA
GAAGAAGACACTATCCAAGAAAGGAATGACGAGAGAGTATGCAAAGGGGTATAGGGTGCAGACAGAATAG
GAACAGAATAACAGATGATGAGCCAAGAAGAGTTGAAAAGGGCGATGAATTTGTCATGTAACTTAATTTG
GGTCAATTTGAGCATGATGAATTGAAATCATCCCTTGTTGGGAGTTAATAACCGGTTTGTTATCAGAAAC
CCTGTAATAGAAGGGCGCCCTAACTTTGAGCCAATTCATCCCGGTTTCTGTCAAATATATCAAAAAGTGG
TCAACTGACAAATTGTTTTTGATATTATAATAAACATTTTATCCGTTAACAATTTTCGAATACTTTTTAC
AAGGACTTGGATAAATTGGCTCAAAGAGCCTGCTTTTTTGTACAAACTTGAATTCAAAAACGCAGAACTC
GTACTGTTGGATGCCTGTGTAGCGGTCCTCTATTGATTTTTGCTATTTTTTGATAATTTTACTGTAAATT
ATGAGTTATTCCAATTAACATTCCTAGCTAAATGTAAGTTAGCGACCAATTTTTTAGCAACCCCATTTTA
TGACTTTTCAGAATATCGCCTACTGGGTCAACGACACTTGTTTGGAACTAAGGGTCTTCCCAATTTTTTT
TAAATCTTCATAGGCTTGACAGAATCAGGGTTCTTCAAGCAGCTTTGAGAGGGAATCAATTGCAACATTT
GATGTTAAATTTATATTTTTTATAGTTCTCTGGTGAAATGGGGACCACCGCAAAGCCCCTTTTATGTTTT
TAACTTGAATAAAATCTTGTATTAAATTGTGATTTATAGATCTGTATGGGTAATTTGAAGGAAAAGAAAG
GGAGCTCCCAAAAGTGCCTTACAGATCCAGGCCCAATAAATGTAAACTATTGGGCAGTAGTATGGCAAAA
ATCGTGCGGAATTTGAAAAACCTAGAATTAAAATAAATATTCAACACAAATGTTCGAGATATTTTAAGTT
CGGAGTGTATATCTAGAACATATTGTACAAGTAGGTCTACGGGATCGTCTACGGGAAAATTTGATTTCCT
CGAAGATGTATTTAATGAATTCTCTAATGTTGCAGGTCTTTGTATTTGACAGAATGTTGGTTTTTGAAAC
TTATTCGCCATAATTGCTTGGCTACTACATGTCTCATGCCATTGACACTATCCTGTACTCGAAATTTGTT
AAGTAACTACCCACCGTCCACTTATGACGAGAGGGTCAATTAAGGTCACTCCACAAAAGTAAATTTGAAA
ACACATGAGAAAAAGTGATCTGAATTCCCTTGAAGTGGCTAAAACAAAGCAGATGAGGGATACGACGTAT
GCGACTACTGAGAGATAAGGTCGAAACTTGATAAGGATGCTGCTTACCTGCTTAGCAAGTTTCTTCGCAC
AGGAGAAAGTGACAAGCTAAACTATCAAATTCATCTAAAACCTCAAAAAATTATTTTGGATGAAATAATG
TTTTATTTTGAGCAACGCATAAGGCAAAGAATAAATTAAAGGCGATCCGCTTAGCGGCGAGTTCCGTCCT
CGAAGAAGATTCCTCCATCGATGGCGCAGTACTTTGGACAGATTCCACGCTCTCCTGGGGTTCCTGGTGG
TCCGACTGGTCCTGGCTGTCCTGGGTTTCCGTCGGCTCCTGGCTTGCCGTCTGGTCCTGGTGGTCCCTTT
GGTCCAGGTTGTCCTGAAAGATGTGGTGATTAGATATGGATTGAAAAACTATGAAATGATTACCTGGGGT
TCCGTCGTTTCCTGGTTGTCCGGATGGTCCTGGTGGTCCGACTGGTCCTGGCTCTCCGGTGGATCCTGGC
TCTCCCTTTTGGACTGGCTCGCAGACAGCTGGAAGTCCCTCCAACTTTTCTATACAAAGTTGATAGCTTG
GCGTAATCATGGTCATAGCTGTTTCCTGTGTGAAATTGTTATCCGCTGGTATCAGCTCACTCAAAGGCGG
TAATACGGTTATCCACAGAATCAGGGGATAACGCAGGAAAGAACATGTGAGCAAAAGGCCA
Features (pLannotate 1.2.2; 19 found; start..end, strand, type, name):
     43..631     -  rep_origin     ori: high-copy-number ColE1/pMB1/pBR322/pUC origin of replication
    802..1662    -  CDS            AmpR: β-lactamase; bla; confers resistance to ampicillin, carbenicillin, and related antibiotics
   1663..1767    -  promoter       AmpR promoter: bla
   1862..1897    +  CDS            rop (fragment): Rop protein, which maintains plasmids at low copy number; rop
   1999..2098    +  misc_feature   bom (fragment): basis of mobility region from pBR322
   2104..2261    -  CDS            lacZα (fragment): LacZα fragment of β-galactosidase; lacZ fragment
   3333..3353    +  protein_bind   attB2: mutant version of attB; core recombination site for the Gateway® BP reaction BP Clonase™
   3470..3564    +  protein_bind   5X UAS: five tandem copies of the "ScaI site" 17-mer CGGAGTACTGTCCTCCG, an upstream activating sequence (UAS) that efficiently binds yeast Gal4 (Webster et al., 1988; Pfeiffer et al., 2010) GAL4
   3603..3697    +  protein_bind   5X UAS: five tandem copies of the "ScaI site" 17-mer CGGAGTACTGTCCTCCG, an upstream activating sequence (UAS) that efficiently binds yeast Gal4 (Webster et al., 1988; Pfeiffer et al., 2010) GAL4
   3736..3830    +  protein_bind   5X UAS: five tandem copies of the "ScaI site" 17-mer CGGAGTACTGTCCTCCG, an upstream activating sequence (UAS) that efficiently binds yeast Gal4 (Webster et al., 1988; Pfeiffer et al., 2010) GAL4
   4153..4170    -  misc_feature   MCS (fragment): pUC18/19 multiple cloning site
   4266..5636    +  CDS            FLP1: FLP_YEAST - Experimental evidence at protein level: Swiss-Prot protein existence level 1. Part of the plasmid amplification system, which corrects any decrease in copy number caused by a rare missegregation event. Catalyzes the recombination between the large inverted repetitions of the 2-micron plasmid during plasmid replication. This recombination event changes the direction of one of the two replication forks in the bidirectionally replicating molecule, effectively resulting in multiple rounds of replication from a single initiation event. Binds specifically to the FLP recognition target (F
   5890..6801    +  CDS            mNeonGreen: mNeonGreen is a basic (constitutively fluorescent) green/yellow fluorescent protein published in 2013, derived from Branchiostoma lanceolatum. It is reported to be a very rapidly-maturing monomer with moderate acid sensitivity.
   7646..8488    -  CDS            unc-119: UN119_CAEEL - Experimental evidence at protein level: Swiss-Prot protein existence level 1. Myristoyl-binding protein that acts as a cargo adapter: specifically binds the myristoyl moiety of a subset of N-terminally myristoylated proteins and is required for their localization. Plays a key role in ciliary membrane localization of proteins. Required for the establishment or function of the nervous system. From Caenorhabditis elegans.
   8599..8616    +  misc_feature   P element 5' end (fragment): No description available
   9480..9500    -  protein_bind   attB1: mutant version of attB; core recombination site for the Gateway® BP reaction BP Clonase™
  10624..10791   -  CDS            col-34 (fragment): COL34_CAEEL - Also known as ram-4. Experimental evidence at transcript level: Swiss-Prot protein existence level 2. Nematode cuticles are composed largely of collagen-like proteins. The cuticle functions both as an exoskeleton and as a barrier to protect the worm from its environment. From Caenorhabditis elegans.
  10962..10982   -  protein_bind   attB4: mutant version of attB; core recombination site for the Gateway® BP reaction BP Clonase™
  11042..11116   -  rep_origin     RSF ori (fragment): Plasmids containing the RSF 1030 origin of replication can be propagated in E. coli cells that contain additional plasmids with compatible origins.
