[The description below was written by a language model from this plasmid's Addgene catalogue record and pLannotate feature annotations shown in this document.]
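Description:
pBN449 is an 11.1 kb worm expression plasmid for Caenorhabditis elegans, made by inserting a 15xUAS sequence into the parental vector pBN412. It is propagated in E. coli through a high-copy ColE1/pUC-type origin and selected with ampicillin via the β-lactamase gene. Remnants of rop, bom, lacZα and an RSF origin are annotated only as fragments and are presumably backbone leftovers. Several Gateway attB sites (attB1, attB2 and, in one of the two sequence records, attB4) indicate that parts of the vector were originally assembled by Gateway recombination. The backbone also carries an unc-119 coding sequence, a marker commonly used to identify transgenic worms by rescue of the unc-119 mutant phenotype. The record does not state how the transgene is meant to be delivered or integrated.

The payload places yeast FLP recombinase under GAL4 control. Three tandem 5X UAS blocks, giving fifteen Gal4-binding sites, sit upstream of the ∆pes-10 element, a minimal promoter with little activity of its own, so FLP should be transcribed only in cells that supply a GAL4-based activator. Downstream of FLP, an SL2 trans-splicing element named in the insert links mNeonGreen into the same operon. The fluorescent protein is therefore made as a separate polypeptide that reports which cells express the recombinase, even though the catalogue lists it under tag/fusion. According to the associated publication title, the construct combines the FLP-Frt and GAL4-UAS systems for spatiotemporal control of genome recombination: a tissue- or time-specific GAL4 driver activates FLP, which then acts on Frt-flanked target cassettes. The two sequence records, one from the depositor and one from repository sequencing, are the same length and their annotations differ only by a one-base offset.
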