Addgene plasmid #129555: pBN449
Depositing lab: Peter Askjaer. Publication: Spatiotemporal control of genome recombination through combined FLP-Frt and GAL4-UAS technologies. Ayuso C, Askjaer P. MicroPubl Biol. 2019 Jan 29;2019:10.17912/micropub.biology.000089. doi: 10.17912/micropub.biology.000089. PubMed 32550473.
Backbone
  Vector backbone: pBN412
  Total vector size (bp): 11121
  Vector type: Worm Expression
Growth in bacteria
  Bacterial resistance: Ampicillin, 100 μg/mL
  Growth temperature: 37°C
  Growth strain: DH5alpha
  Copy number: Unknown
Gene/Insert
  Gene/Insert name: 15xUAS-∆pes-10-Flp-SL2
  Species: S. cerevisiae (budding yeast)
  Insert size (bp): 2442
  Promoter: UAS-∆pes-10
  Tag / fusion protein: mNeonGreen
  Cloning method: Restriction Enzyme; 5′ cloning site HindIII (destroyed during cloning); 3′ cloning site KpnI (not destroyed)
  Sequencing primers: 5′ gctctgcgagaaatagtacagca; 3′ TCGACGAATTGACGGACGAGGA
Resource information
  A portion of this plasmid was derived from a plasmid made by: Paul Sternberg lab (CalTech)
Depositor comments: 15xUAS sequence from pHW394 inserted into pBN412
How to cite: pBN449 was a gift from Peter Askjaer (Addgene plasmid # 129555 ; http://n2t.net/addgene:129555 ; RRID:Addgene_129555)
